>Addgene plasmid #24600 | pLNCX2-Scrib | addgene full sequence | sequence record 170461 | Addgene NGS Result
GTGATGCGGTTTTGGCAGTACATCAATGGGCGTGGATAGCGGTTTGACTCACGGGGATTTCCAAGTCTCC
ACCCCATTGACGTCAATGGGAGTTTGTTTTGGCACCAAAATCAACGGGACTTTCCAAAATGTCGTAACAA
CTCCGCCCCATTGACGCAAATGGGCGGTAGGCGTGTACGGTGGGAGGTCTATATAAGCAGAGCTGGTTTA
GTGAACCGTCAGATCCGCTAGCGCTACCGGACTCAGATCTCGAGCTCAAGCTTGCACCATGCTCAAGTGC
ATCCCGCTGTGGCGCTGCAACCGGCACGTGGAGTCGGTGGACAAGCGGCACTGTTCGCTGCAGGCCGTGC
CGGAGGAGATCTACCGCTACAGCCGCAGCCTGGAGGAGCTGCTGCTCGACGCCAACCAGCTGCGCGAGCT
GCCCAAGCCTTTTTTCCGGCTGCTGAACTTGCGCAAGCTGGGCCTGAGCGACAACGAGATCCAGCGGTTG
CCTCCCGAGGTGGCCAACTTCATGCAGCTGGTGGAGCTGGACGTGTCCCGGAACGATATCCCTGAGATCC
CGGAGAGCATCAAGTTCTGCAAGGCTCTGGAGATCGCGGACTTCAGCGGGAACCCCCTCTCCAGGCTCCC
TGATGGCTTCACTCAGCTGCGCAGCCTGGCTCACCTGGCCCTGAATGATGTGTCTCTGCAGGCACTGCCC
GGGGACGTGGGCAACCTCGCCAACCTGGTGACCCTGGAGCTCCGGGAGAACCTGCTCAAGTCCCTGCCAG
CGTCCCTGTCATTTCTGGTCAAGCTGGAACAGCTGGATCTGGGAGGCAACGATCTGGAAGTGCTGCCAGA
CACTCTGGGGGCTCTGCCCAATCTTCGGGAGCTGTGGCTTGACCGGAACCAGCTGTCAGCACTGCCCCCG
GAGCTCGGGAACCTGCGGCGCCTGGTGTGCCTGGACGTGTCGGAAAACCGGCTGGAGGAGCTGCCTGCTG
AGCTCGGCGGGCTGGTGCTGCTCACTGACCTGCTGCTGTCCCAGAACCTGCTGCGGAGGCTGCCCGACGG
CATCGGTCAGCTGAAGCAGCTATCCATCCTAAAGGTAGACCAGAATCGGCTGTGCGAGGTGACTGAGGCC
ATCGGGGACTGTGAGAACCTCTCTGAGCTGATCCTCACGGAGAACCTGCTGATGGCCCTGCCCCGCTCCC
TGGGAAAGCTGACTAAGCTGACCAACCTCAACGTGGACCGGAACCACCTCGAGGCGCTGCCGCCCGAGAT
CGGGGGCTGTGTGGCACTCAGCGTCCTCTCCTTGAGGGACAACCGCCTGGCCGTCCTGCCACCAGAGCTG
GCCCACACGACAGAGCTGCACGTGCTGGACGTGGCGGGGAACCGCCTGCAGAGTCTGCCGTTCGCGCTCA
CCCACCTCAATCTCAAGGCCCTGTGGCTGGCAGAGAACCAGGCGCAGCCCATGCTCCGGTTCCAGACGGA
GGATGATGCCCGGACCGGCGAGAAGGTGCTCACCTGCTACTTGCTGCCCCAGCAGCCCCCACTCAGCCTC
GAGGATGCTGGGCAGCAGGGGAGCCTCTCGGAGACCTGGAGCGATGCCCCGCCGAGCCGCGTCAGCGTCA
TCCAGTTCCTGGAGGCCCCCATAGGTGATGAGGACGCTGAGGAAGCTGCAGCTGAGAAGCGGGGCCTACA
GCGCCGGGCCACACCTCACCCCAGCGAGCTCAAGGTGATGAAGAGGAGCATCGAGGGGCGGCGGAGCGAG
GCCTGCCCTTGCCAGCCAGACTCTGGGTCGCCCTTGCCTGCAGAGGAGGAGAAGCGGCTGAGTGCCGAGT
CTGGCCTGAGTGAAGACTCTCGCCCATCTGCCAGCACAGTCTCTGAGGCTGAGCCCGAGGGCCCGTCGGC
TGAGGCACAGGGTGGGAGCCAGCAGGAAGCCACGACTGCTGGCGGGGAGGAAGACGCCGAAGAGGACTAC
CAGGAGCCCACGGTGCATTTCGCAGAGGACGCACTGCTGCCCGGGGATGACAGGGAGATCGAGGAGGGGC
AGCCTGAGGCCCCCTGGACCCTGCCAGGCGGGAGGCAGCGGCTCATCCGCAAGGACACACCTCACTACAA
AAAGCACTTCAAGATCTCCAAGCTGCCCCAGCCCGAGGCCGTTGTGGCTCTGCTGCAGGGCATGCAGCCT
GATGGGGAGGGCCCTGTGGCTCCCGGGGGCTGGCACAATGGCCCCCACGCACCCTGGGCTCCTCGGGCCC
AGAAGGAGGAGGAGGAGGAGGAAGAGGGTAGTCCTCAGGAGGAGGAGGAAGAGGAGGAGGAGGAAAACAG
GGCTGAAGAGGAAGAGGCCAGCACTGAGGAGGAGGACAAGGAGGGGGCCGTGGTTTCTGCGCCCTCTGTC
AAGGGAGTGTCGTTTGACCAGGCCAATAACCTGCTGATAGAGCCTGCTCGCATTGAGGAGGAAGAGCTGA
CCCTCACCATCCTGCGGCAGACTGGGGGCCTGGGCATCAGCATTGCGGGCGGCAAGGGCTCCACACCCTA
TAAGGGGGACGACGAGGGCATATTCATCTCTCGGGTGTCCGAGGAAGGCCCTGCGGCCCGGGCTGGAGTC
CGTGTGGGTGACAAGCTCCTGGAGGTGAATGGTGTGGCTCTGCAGGGCGCCGAGCACCACGAGGCCGTGG
AGGCGCTCCGGGGGGCCGGCACTGCCGTGCAGATGCGAGTGTGGCGGGAGCGCATGGTGGAGCCTGAGAA
CGCGGTCACCATCACGCCGCTGCGGCCCGAGGATGATTACAGCCCCCGAGAGCGGCGGGGAGGGGGGCTG
CGCCTGCCCCTGCTCCCGCCTGAGAGCCCCGGGCCCCTCCGTCAGCGCCACGTGGCCTGCCTGGCACGCA
GCGAGAGGGGGCTGGGCTTCAGCATTGCTGGTGGGAAAGGCTCCACACCCTACAGGGCTGGTGATGCGGG
CATCTTCGTCTCCCGCATTGCCGAGGGCGGTGCTGCTCACCGCGCGGGCACACTGCAGGTTGGCGACCGC
GTCCTCTCTATTAATGGAGTGGACGTGACTGAGGCCAGGCATGACCACGCCGTCTCCCTGCTGACCGCTG
CCTCCCCCACCATCGCCCTGCTGTTGGAGCGGGAGGCTGGGGGCCCTCTTCCTCCCAGCCCTCTGCCACA
TTCCTCACCCCCCACCGCTGCTGTTGCCACCACCAGCATAACCACTGCCACCCCCGGGGTGCCTGGGTTG
CCGAGCCTGGCCCCCAGCCTGCTGGCTGCCGCGTTGGAAGGGCCATACCCAGTGGAGGAGATCCGTCTGC
CAAGAGCTGGGGGCCCTCTGGGGCTTAGTATTGTCGGAGGCTCCGACCATTCCAGCCACCCGTTTGGTGT
CCAGGAGCCTGGTGTGTTCATCTCCAAGGTGCTCCCGCGGGGCCTGGCCGCTCGCAGCGGCCTGCGGGTT
GGGGACCGCATCCTGGCAGTGAACGGGCAAGACGTGCGGGATGCCACGCACCAAGAAGCAGTCAGTGCCC
TGCTCCGGCCCTGCCTGGAGCTGTCGCTGCTGGTGCGGAGGGACCCGGCACCCCCGGGCCTACGGGAACT
GTGCATCCAGAAGGCACCTGGGGAGAGGCTGGGCATCAGCATCCGCGGGGGTGCCAGGGGCCACGCTGGC
AACCCCCGCGACCCCACAGACGAGGGCATCTTCATCTCCAAGGTGAGCCCCACGGGGGCAGCCGGGCGCG
ACGGTCGGCTGCGTGTGGGTTTGCGGCTGTTGGAGGTGAACCAGCAGAGCCTGCTGGGCCTGACGCACGG
CGAGGCGGTGAAGCTGCTCCGCAGTGTGGGCGACACCCTCACCGTGCTGGTCTGTGACGGCTTCGAGGCC
AGCACCGACGCAGCCCTGGAGGTGTCCCCAGGTGTCATTGCCAACCCCTTTGCGGCAGGCATCGGCCACC
GGAACAGCCTGGAGAGCATCTCTTCCATCGACCGGGAGCTGAGCCCTGAGGGCCCAGGCAAGGAGAAGGA
GCTGCCTGGACAGACCCTGCACTGGGGGCCCGAGGCCACAGAAGCCGCAGGTCGGGGTCTGCAGCCCCTG
AAGCTGGACTACCGCGCCCTGGCCGCCGTGCCCAGCGCTGGCAGCGTGCAGAGGGTACCGTCTGGAGCAG
CTGGAGGGAAGATGGCTGAATCTCCCTGCTCCCCTAGTGGCCAGCAGCCGCCCTCCCCGCCTTCTCCGGA
TGAGCTGCCCGCCAATGTGAAGCAGGCCTACAGGGCCTTCGCGGCCGTGCCCACTTCTCACCCGCCTGAG
GATGCCCCTGCCCAGCCCCCCCACGCCTGGGCCTGCAGCCTCCCCGGAGCAGCTGTCCTTCCGGGAGCGG
CAGAAGTACTTTGAGCTGGAGGTGCGCGTGCCCCAGGCCGAGGGCCCCCCTAAGCGCGTGTCCCTGGTGG
GTGCTGACGACCTGCGGAAGATGCAGGAGGAGGAAGCCAGAAAACTACAGCAGAAGAGAGCGCAGATGCT
GCGGGAGGCGGCAGAGGCTGGGGCCGAAGCGAGGCTCGCCCTGGACGGGGAGACGCTGGGCGAGGAGGAA
CAGGAGGATGAGCAGCCACCCTGGGCCAGCCCGAGCCCCACCTCAAGGCAGAGCCCGGCGTCCCCCCGCC
CCTGGGAGGTGGCGCCCCGGTGCGGACGGCCAAAGCTGAACGGCGCCACCAGGAGCGGCTGCGCGTGCAG
AGTCCGGAGCCACCGGCACCCGAGCGTGCCCTGTCCCCTGCCGAGCTCCGGGCCCTGGAGGCCGAGAAGC
GTGCGCTGTGGAGGGCAGCCAGGATGAAGTCATTGGAACAGGACGCTCTCCGAGCACAGATGGTCCTCAG
CAGGTCCCAGGAAGGCCGGGGCACGCGGGGGCCCCTGGAGCGACTGGCCGAGGCCCCTTCCCCTGCGCCC
ACCCCGTCGCCCACCCCTGTGGAAGACCTTGGCCCCCAGACCAGCACCTCCCCGGGACGCCTGTCACCGG
ACTTTGCTGAGGAGTTGAGGTCCCTGGAACCATCTCCCAGCCCTGGCCCGCAGGAGGAGGATGGAGAAGT
GGCTCTGGTGCTTCTGGGCAGGCCCTCACCCGGCGCTGTGGGCCCTGAAGATGTGGCACTGTGCAGCAGC
CGCCGCCCCGTAAGGCCTGGGCGCCGTGGCCTGGGCCCTGTGCCCTCCTAGGAATTCGTCGACAGGCCTT
AATGGCCTAACATCGATAAAATAAAAGATTTTATTTAGTCTCCAGAAAAAGGGGGGAATGAAAGACCCCA
CCTGTAGGTTTGGCAAGCTAGCTTAAGTAACGCCATTTTGCAAGGCATGGAAAAATACATAACTGAGAAT
AGAGAAGTTCAGATCAAGGTCAGGAACAGATGGAACAGCTGAATATGGGCCAAACAGGATATCTGTGGTA
AGCAGTTCCTGCCCCGGCTCAGGGCCAAGAACAGATGGAACAGCTGAATATGGGCCAAACAGGATATCTG
TGGTAAGCAGTTCCTGCCCCGGCTCAGGGCCAAGAACAGATGGTCCCCAGATGCGGTCCAGCCCTCAGCA
GTTTCTAGAGAACCATCAGATGTTTCCAGGGTGCCCCAAGGACCTGAAATGACCCTGTGCCTTATTTGAA
CTAACCAATCAGTTCGCTTCTCGCTTCTGTTCGCGCGCTTCTGCTCCCCGAGCTCAATAAAAGAGCCCAC
AACCCCTCACTCGGGGCGCCAGTCCTCCGATTGACTGAGTCGCCCGGGTACCCGTGTATCCAATAAACCC
TCTTGCAGTTGCATCCGACTTGTGGTCTCGCTGTTCCTTGGGAGGGTCTCCTCTGAGTGATTGACTACCC
GTCAGCGGGGGTCTTTCATTTGGGGGCTCGTCCGGGATCGGGAGACCCCTGCCCAGGGACCACCGACCCA
CCACCGGGAGGTAAGCTGGCTGCCTCGCGCGTTTCGGTGATGACGGTGAAAACCTCTGACACATGCAGCT
CCCGGAGACGGTCACAGCTTGTCTGTAAGCGGATGCCGGGAGCAGACAAGCCCGTCAGGGCGCGTCAGCG
GGTGTTGGCGGGTGTCGGGGCGCAGCCATGACCCAGTCACGTAGCGATAGCGGAGTGTATACTGGCTTAA
CTATGCGGCATCAGAGCAGATTGTACTGAGAGTGCACCATATGCGGTGTGAAATACCGCACAGATGCGTA
AGGAGAAAATACCGCATCAGGCGCTCTTCCGCTTCCTCGCTCACTGACTCGCTGCGCTCGGTCGTTCGGC
TGCGGCGAGCGGTATCAGCTCACTCAAAGGCGGTAATACGGTTATCCACAGAATCAGGGGATAACGCAGG
AAAGAACATGTGAGCAAAAGGCCAGCAAAAGGCCAGGAACCGTAAAAAGGCCGCGTTGCTGGCGTTTTTC
CATAGGCTCCGCCCCCCTGACGAGCATCACAAAAATCGACGCTCAAGTCAGAGGTGGCGAAACCCGACAG
GACTATAAAGATACCAGGCGTTTCCCCCTGGAAGCTCCCTCGTGCGCTCTCCTGTTCCGACCCTGCCGCT
TACCGGATACCTGTCCGCCTTTCTCCCTTCGGGAAGCGTGGCGCTTTCTCATAGCTCACGCTGTAGGTAT
CTCAGTTCGGTGTAGGTCGTTCGCTCCAAGCTGGGCTGTGTGCACGAACCCCCCGTTCAGCCCGACCGCT
GCGCCTTATCCGGTAACTATCGTCTTGAGTCCAACCCGGTAAGACACGACTTATCGCCACTGGCAGCAGC
CACTGGTAACAGGATTAGCAGAGCGAGGTATGTAGGCGGTGCTACAGAGTTCTTGAAGTGGTGGCCTAAC
TACGGCTACACTAGAAGGACAGTATTTGGTATCTGCGCTCTGCTGAAGCCAGTTACCTTCGGAAAAAGAG
TTGGTAGCTCTTGATCCGGCAAACAAACCACCGCTGGTAGCGGTGGTTTTTTTGTTTGCAAGCAGCAGAT
TACGCGCAGAAAAAAAGGATCTCAAGAAGATCCTTTGATCTTTTCTACGGGGTCTGACGCTCAGTGGAAC
GAAAACTCACGTTAAGGGATTTTGGTCATGAGATTATCAAAAAGGATCTTCACCTAGATCCTTTTAAATT
AAAAATGAAGTTTTAAATCAATCTAAAGTATATATGAGTAAACTTGGTCTGACAGTTACCAATGCTTAAT
CAGTGAGGCACCTATCTCAGCGATCTGTCTATTTCGTTCATCCATAGTTGCCTGACTCCCCGTCGTGTAG
ATAACTACGATACGGGAGGGCTTACCATCTGGCCCCAGTGCTGCAATGATACCGCGAGACCCACGCTCAC
CGGCTCCAGATTTATCAGCAATAAACCAGCCAGCCGGAAGGGCCGAGCGCAGAAGTGGTCCTGCAACTTT
ATCCGCCTCCATCCAGTCTATTAATTGTTGCCGGGAAGCTAGAGTAAGTAGTTCGCCAGTTAATAGTTTG
CGCAACGTTGTTGCCATTGCTGCAGGCATCGTGGTGTCACGCTCGTCGTTTGGTATGGCTTCATTCAGCT
CCGGTTCCCAACGATCAAGGCGAGTTACATGATCCCCCATGTTGTGCAAAAAAGCGGTTAGCTCCTTCGG
TCCTCCGATCGTTGTCAGAAGTAAGTTGGCCGCAGTGTTATCACTCATGGTTATGGCAGCACTGCATAAT
TCTCTTACTGTCATGCCATCCGTAAGATGCTTTTCTGTGACTGGTGAGTACTCAACCAAGTCATTCTGAG
AATAGTGTATGCGGCGACCGAGTTGCTCTTGCCCGGCGTCAACACGGGATAATACCGCGCCACATAGCAG
AACTTTAAAAGTGCTCATCATTGGAAAACGTTCTTCGGGGCGAAAACTCTCAAGGATCTTACCGCTGTTG
AGATCCAGTTCGATGTAACCCACTCGTGCACCCAACTGATCTTCAGCATCTTTTACTTTCACCAGCGTTT
CTGGGTGAGCAAAAACAGGAAGGCAAAATGCCGCAAAAAAGGGAATAAGGGCGACACGGAAATGTTGAAT
ACTCATACTCTTCCTTTTTCAATATTATTGAAGCATTTATCAGGGTTATTGTCTCATGAGCGGATACATA
TTTGAATGTATTTAGAAAAATAAACAAATAGGGGTTCCGCGCACATTTCCCCGAAAAGTGCCACCTGACG
TCTAAGAAACCATTATTATCATGACATTAACCTATAAAAATAGGCGTATCACGAGGCCCTTTCGTCTTCA
AGAATTCATACCAGATCACCGAAAACTGTCCTCCAAATGTGTCCCCCTCACACTCCCAAATTCGCGGGCT
TCTGCCTCTTAGACCACTCTACCCTATTCCCCACACTCACCGGAGCCAAAGCCGCGGCCCTTCCGTTTCT
TTGCTTTTGAAAGACCCCACCCGTAGGTGGCAAGCTAGCTTAAGTAACGCCACTTTGCAAGGCATGGAAA
AATACATAACTGAGAATAGAAAAGTTCAGATCAAGGTCAGGAACAAAGAAACAGCTGAATACCAAACAGG
ATATCTGTGGTAAGCGGTTCCTGCCCCGGCTCAGGGCCAAGAACAGATGAGACAGCTGAGTGATGGGCCA
AACAGGATATCTGTGGTAAGCAGTTCCTGCCCCGGCTCGGGGCCAAGAACAGATGGTCCCCAGATGCGGT
CCAGCCCTCAGCAGTTTCTAGTGAATCATCAGATGTTTCCAGGGTGCCCCAAGGACCTGAAAATGACCCT
GTACCTTATTTGAACTAACCAATCAGTTCGCTTCTCGCTTCTGTTCGCGCGCTTCCGCTCTCCGAGCTCA
ATAAAAGAGCCCACAACCCCTCACTCGGCGCGCCAGTCTTCCGATAGACTGCGTCGCCCGGGTACCCGTA
TTCCCAATAAAGCCTCTTGCTGTTTGCATCCGAATCGTGGTCTCGCTGTTCCTTGGGAGGGTCTCCTCTG
AGTGATTGACTACCCACGACGGGGGTCTTTCATTTGGGGGCTCGTCCGGGATTTGGAGACCCCTGCCCAG
GGACCACCGACCCACCACCGGGAGGTAAGCTGGCCAGCAACTTATCTGTGTCTGTCCGATTGTCTAGTGT
CTATGTTTGATGTTATGCGCCTGCGTCTGTACTAGTTAGCTAACTAGCTCTGTATCTGGCGGACCCGTGG
TGGAACTGACGAGTTCTGAACACCCGGCCGCAACCCTGGGAGACGTCCCAGGGACTTTGGGGGCCGTTTT
TGTGGCCCGACCTGAGGAAGGGAGTCGATGTGGAATCCGACCCCGTCAGGATATGTGGTTCTGGTAGGAG
ACGAGAACCTAAAACAGTTCCCGCCTCCGTCTGAATTTTTGCTTTCGGTTTGGAACCGAAGCCGCGCGTC
TTGTCTGCTGCAGCGCTGCAGCATCGTTCTGTGTTGTCTCTGTCTGACTGTGTTTCTGTATTTGTCTGAA
AATTAGGGCCAGACTGTTACCACTCCCTTAAGTTTGACCTTAGGTCACTGGAAAGATGTCGAGCGGATCG
CTCACAACCAGTCGGTAGATGTCAAGAAGAGACGTTGGGTTACCTTCTGCTCTGCAGAATGGCCAACCTT
TAACGTCGGATGGCCGCGAGACGGCACCTTTAACCGAGACCTCATCACCCAGGTTAAGATCAAGGTCTTT
TCACCTGGCCCGCATGGACACCCAGACCAGGTCCCCTACATCGTGACCTGGGAAGCCTTGGCTTTTGACC
CCCCTCCCTGGGTCAAGCCCTTTGTACACCCTAAGCCTCCGCCTCCTCTTCCTCCATCCGCCCCGTCTCT
CCCCCTTGAACCTCCTCGTTCGACCCCGCCTCGATCCTCCCTTTATCCAGCCCTCACTCCTTCTCTAGGC
GCCGGAATTCCGATCTGATCAAGAGACAGGATGAGGATCGTTTCGCATGATTGAACAAGATGGATTGCAC
GCAGGTTCTCCGGCCGCTTGGGTGGAGAGGCTATTCGGCTATGACTGGGCACAACAGACAATCGGCTGCT
CTGATGCCGCCGTGTTCCGGCTGTCAGCGCAGGGGCGCCCGGTTCTTTTTGTCAAGACCGACCTGTCCGG
TGCCCTGAATGAACTGCAGGACGAGGCAGCGCGGCTATCGTGGCTGGCCACGACGGGCGTTCCTTGCGCA
GCTGTGCTCGACGTTGTCACTGAAGCGGGAAGGGACTGGCTGCTATTGGGCGAAGTGCCGGGGCAGGATC
TCCTGTCATCTCACCTTGCTCCTGCCGAGAAAGTATCCATCATGGCTGATGCAATGCGGCGGCTGCATAC
GCTTGATCCGGCTACCTGCCCATTCGACCACCAAGCGAAACATCGCATCGAGCGAGCACGTACTCGGATG
GAAGCCGGTCTTGTCGATCAGGATGATCTGGACGAAGAGCATCAGGGGCTCGCGCCAGCCGAACTGTTCG
CCAGGCTCAAGGCGCGCATGCCCGACGGCGAGGATCTCGTCGTGACCCATGGCGATGCCTGCTTGCCGAA
TATCATGGTGGAAAATGGCCGCTTTTCTGGATTCATCGACTGTGGCCGGCTGGGTGTGGCGGACCGCTAT
CAGGACATAGCGTTGGCTACCCGTGATATTGCTGAAGAGCTTGGCGGCGAATGGGCTGACCGCTTCCTCG
TGCTTTACGGTATCGCCGCTCCCGATTCGCAGCGCATCGCCTTCTATCGCCTTCTTGACGAGTTCTTCTG
AGCGGGACTCTGGGGTTCGAATAGTAATCAATTACGGGGTCATTAGTTCATAGCCCATATATGGAGTTCC
GCGTTACATAACTTACGGTAAATGGCCCGCCTGGCTGACCGCCCAACGACCCCCGCCCATTGACGTCAAT
AATGACGTATGTTCCCATAGTAACGCCAATAGGGACTTTCCATTGACGTCAATGGGTGGAGTATTTACGG
TAAACTGCCCACTTGGCAGTACATCAAGTGTATCATATGCCAAGTACGCCCCCTATTGACGTCAATGACG
GTAAATGGCCCGCCTGGCATTATGCCCAGTACATGACCTTATGGGACTTTCCTACTTGGCAGTACATCTA
CGTATTAGTCATCGCTATTACCATG
Features (pLannotate 1.2.2; 17 found; start..end, strand, type, name):
      1..204     +  promoter       CMV promoter: human cytomegalovirus (CMV) immediate early promoter
    227..263     +  misc_feature   MCS (fragment): multiple cloning site
    269..5158    +  CDS            SCRIB: SCRIB_HUMAN - Also known as CRIB1, KIAA0147, LAP4, SCRB1, VARTUL. Experimental evidence at protein level: Swiss-Prot protein existence level 1. Scaffold protein involved in different aspects of polarized cell differentiation regulating epithelial and neuronal morphogenesis and T-cell polarization (PubMed:15182672, PubMed:16344308, PubMed:19041750, PubMed:18716323, PubMed:18641685, PubMed:16965391, PubMed:27380321). Via its interaction with CRTAM, required for the late phase polarization of a subset of CD4+ T-cells, which in turn regulates TCR-mediated proliferation and IFNG and IL22 production
   5237..5830    +  LTR            LTR: long terminal repeat from Moloney murine leukemia virus
   5899..5939    +  CDS            rop (fragment): Rop protein, which maintains plasmids at low copy number; rop
   6041..6181    +  misc_feature   bom: basis of mobility region from pBR322
   6367..6955    -  rep_origin     ori: high-copy-number ColE1/pMB1/pBR322/pUC origin of replication
   7126..7986    -  CDS            AmpR: β-lactamase; bla; confers resistance to ampicillin, carbenicillin, and related antibiotics
   7987..8091    -  promoter       AmpR promoter: bla
   8338..8445    +  LTR            3' LTR (ΔU3) (fragment): self-inactivating 3' long terminal repeat (LTR) from Moloney murine leukemia virus
   8462..8519    +  LTR            LTR (fragment): long terminal repeat from Moloney murine leukemia virus
   8533..8596    +  LTR            LTR (fragment): long terminal repeat from Moloney murine leukemia virus
   8749..8924    +  LTR            5' LTR (truncated): truncated long terminal repeat from Moloney murine sarcoma virus
   9046..9320    +  misc_feature   MESV Ψ (fragment): packaging signal of murine embryonic stem cell virus
   9387..9803    +  CDS            gag (truncated): truncated Moloney murine leukemia virus (MMLV) gag gene lacking the start codon
   9847..10638   +  CDS            neo: KKA2_KLEPN - Also known as kan, nptII. Experimental evidence at protein level: Swiss-Prot protein existence level 1. Resistance to kanamycin, neomycin, paromomycin, ribostamycin, butirosin and gentamicin B. From Klebsiella pneumoniae.
  10712..11015   +  enhancer       CMV enhancer: human cytomegalovirus immediate early enhancer
