[The description below was written by a language model from this plasmid's Addgene catalogue record and pLannotate feature annotations shown in this document.]
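Description:
pLNCX2-Scrib is a Moloney murine leukemia virus-based retroviral expression vector carrying the full-length human Scribble (SCRIB) coding sequence in the pLNCX2 backbone. The catalogue lists it simply as a mammalian expression plasmid, but the feature table of the 11 kb full sequence shows the hallmarks of a gammaretroviral transfer vector: a 5′ LTR region (annotated as several MoMLV/MoMSV LTR fragments), a Ψ packaging signal extending into a truncated gag sequence that lacks its start codon, and an intact MoMLV 3′ LTR. In bacteria the plasmid is maintained through a ColE1/pMB1-type origin, with a pBR322 bom site and a rop fragment nearby, and is selected with ampicillin via β-lactamase.

Between the LTRs the layout follows the order implied by the vector's name. The neomycin phosphotransferase gene lies just downstream of Ψ/gag, where it would be expressed from the LTR-driven transcript and allows G418 selection of transduced or transfected cells. It is followed by the internal human CMV immediate-early enhancer and promoter, which span the numbering origin of the circular map, then a remnant of the multiple cloning site and the SCRIB open reading frame, inserted between HindIII and SalI. No epitope tag or fluorescent reporter is annotated. When the plasmid is supplied to a packaging cell line providing gag, pol and env in trans, the Ψ-containing RNA is packaged into virions that stably integrate the cassette into dividing target cells.

SCRIB encodes a scaffold protein governing epithelial cell polarity. The associated publication concerns Scribble deregulation in mammary tumorigenesis, so the construct suits stable Scribble expression in mammalian cells for polarity and carcinoma studies.
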