Addgene plasmid #24600: pLNCX2-Scrib
Depositing lab: Senthil Muthuswamy. Publication: Deregulation of scribble promotes mammary tumorigenesis and reveals a role for cell polarity in carcinoma. Zhan L, Rosenberg A, Bergami KC, Yu M, Xuan Z, Jaffe AB, Allred C, Muthuswamy SK. Cell. 2008 Nov 28. 135(5):865-78. 10.1016/j.cell.2008.09.045 PubMed 19041750.
Backbone
  Vector backbone: pLNCX2
  Vector type: Mammalian Expression
  Selectable markers: Neomycin (select with G418)
Growth in bacteria
  Bacterial resistance: Ampicillin, 100 μg/mL
  Growth temperature: 37°C
  Growth strain: DH5alpha
  Copy number: Unknown
Gene/Insert
  Gene/Insert name: Scribble (alt name: NM_015356.3)
  Species: H. sapiens (human)
  Entrez Gene: SCRIB (a.k.a. CRIB1, SCRB1, SCRIB1, Vartul, oSCRIB)
  Cloning method: Restriction Enzyme; 5′ cloning site HindIII (unknown if destroyed); 3′ cloning site SalI (unknown if destroyed)
  Sequencing primers: 5′ CMV-F
Terms and licenses: Academic/Nonprofit Terms; Industry Terms: Not Available to Industry
How to cite: pLNCX2-Scrib was a gift from Senthil Muthuswamy (Addgene plasmid # 24600 ; http://n2t.net/addgene:24600 ; RRID:Addgene_24600)
