>Addgene plasmid #24600 | pLNCX2-Scrib | addgene partial sequence | sequence record 30591 | 24600 with CMV-F
GAGCTGGTTTAGTGACCGTCAGATCCGCTAGCGCTACCGGACTCAGATCTCGAGCTCAAGCTTGCACCAT
GCTCAAGTGCATCCCGCTGTGGCGCTGCAACCGGCACGTGGAGTCGGTGGACAAGCGGCACTGTTCGCTG
CAGGCCGTGCCGGAGGAGATCTACCGCTACAGCCGCAGCCTGGAGGAGCTGCTGCTCGACGCCAACCAGC
TGCGCGAGCTGCCCAAGCCTTTTTTCCGGCTGCTGAACTTGCGCAAGCTGGGCCTGAGCGACAACGAGAT
CCAGCGGTTGCCTCCCGAGGTGGCCAACTTCATGCAGCTGGTGGAGCTGGACGTGTCCCGGAACGATATC
CCTGAGATCCCGGAGAGCATCAAGTTCTGCAAGGCTCTGGAGATCGCGGACTTCAGCGGGAACCCCCTCT
CCAGGCTCCCTGATGGCTTCACTCAGCTGCGCAGCCTGGCTCACCTGGCCCTGAATGATGTGTCTCTGCA
GGCACTGCCCGGGGACGTGGGCAACCTCGCCAACCTGGTGACCCTGGAGCTCCGGGAGAACCTGCTCAAG
TCCCTGCCAGCGTCCCTGTCATTTCTGGTCAAGCTGGAACAGCTGGATCTGGGANGCAACGATCTGGAAG
TGCTGCCAGACACTCTGGGGGCTCTGCCCAATCTTCGGGAGCTGTGGCTTGACCGG
